>Addgene plasmid #105142 | pFA6a-kanMX6-P81nmt1-mCFP | addgene full sequence | sequence record 203664 | Addgene NGS Result
GTCAGACCCCGTAGAAAAGATCAAAGGATCTTCTTGAGATCCTTTTTTTCTGCGCGTAATCTGCTGCTTG
CAAACAAAAAAACCACCGCTACCAGCGGTGGTTTGTTTGCCGGATCAAGAGCTACCAACTCTTTTTCCGA
AGGTAACTGGCTTCAGCAGAGCGCAGATACCAAATACTGTTCTTCTAGTGTAGCCGTAGTTAGGCCACCA
CTTCAAGAACTCTGTAGCACCGCCTACATACCTCGCTCTGCTAATCCTGTTACCAGTGGCTGCTGCCAGT
GGCGATAAGTCGTGTCTTACCGGGTTGGACTCAAGACGATAGTTACCGGATAAGGCGCAGCGGTCGGGCT
GAACGGGGGGTTCGTGCACACAGCCCAGCTTGGAGCGAACGACCTACACCGAACTGAGATACCTACAGCG
TGAGCTATGAGAAAGCGCCACGCTTCCCGAAGGGAGAAAGGCGGACAGGTATCCGGTAAGCGGCAGGGTC
GGAACAGGAGAGCGCACGAGGGAGCTTCCAGGGGGAAACGCCTGGTATCTTTATAGTCCTGTCGGGTTTC
GCCACCTCTGACTTGAGCGTCGATTTTTGTGATGCTCGTCAGGGGGGCGGAGCCTATGGAAAAACGCCAG
CAACGCGGCCTTTTTACGGTTCCTGGCCTTTTGCTGGCCTTTTGCTCACATGTTCTTTCCTGCGTTATCC
CCTGATTCTGTGGATAACCGTATTACCGCCTTTGAGTGAGCTGATACCGCTCGCCGCAGCCGAACGACCG
AGCGCAGCGAGTCAGTGAGCGAGGAAGCGGAAGAGCGCCCAATACGCAAACCGCCTCTCCCCGCGCGTTG
GCCGATTCATTAATGCAGGTTAACCTGGCTTATCGAAATTAATACGACTCACTATAGGGAGACCGGCAGA
TCCGCGGCCGCATAGGCCACTAGTGGATCTGATATCATCGATGAATTCGAGCTCGTTTAAACTGGATGGC
GGCGTTAGTATCGAATCGACAGCAGTATAGCGACCAGCATTCACATACGATTGACGCATGATATTACTTT
CTGCGCACTTAACTTCGCATCTGGGCAGATGATGTCGAGGCGAAAAAAAATATAAATCACGCTAACATTT
GATTAAAATAGAACAACTACAATATAAAAAAACTATACAAATGACAAGTTCTTGAAAACAAGAATCTTTT
TATTGTCAGTACTGATTAGAAAAACTCATCGAGCATCAAATGAAACTGCAATTTATTCATATCAGGATTA
TCAATACCATATTTTTGAAAAAGCCGTTTCTGTAATGAAGGAGAAAACTCACCGAGGCAGTTCCATAGGA
TGGCAAGATCCTGGTATCGGTCTGCGATTCCGACTCGTCCAACATCAATACAACCTATTAATTTCCCCTC
GTCAAAAATAAGGTTATCAAGTGAGAAATCACCATGAGTGACGACTGAATCCGGTGAGAATGGCAAAAGC
TTATGCATTTCTTTCCAGACTTGTTCAACAGGCCAGCCATTACGCTCGTCATCAAAATCACTCGCATCAA
CCAAACCGTTATTCATTCGTGATTGCGCCTGAGCGAGACGAAATACGCGATCGCTGTTAAAAGGACAATT
ACAAACAGGAATCGAATGCAACCGGCGCAGGAACACTGCCAGCGCATCAACAATATTTTCACCTGAATCA
GGATATTCTTCTAATACCTGGAATGCTGTTTTGCCGGGGATCGCAGTGGTGAGTAACCATGCATCATCAG
GAGTACGGATAAAATGCTTGATGGTCGGAAGAGGCATAAATTCCGTCAGCCAGTTTAGTCTGACCATCTC
ATCTGTAACATCATTGGCAACGCTACCTTTGCCATGTTTCAGAAACAACTCTGGCGCATCGGGCTTCCCA
TACAATCGATAGATTGTCGCACCTGATTGCCCGACATTATCGCGAGCCCATTTATACCCATATAAATCAG
CATCCATGTTGGAATTTAATCGCGGCCTCGAAACGTGAGTCTTTTCCTTACCCATGGTTGTTTATGTTCG
GATGTGATGTGAGAACTGTATCCTAGCAAGATTTTAAAAGGAAGTATATGAAAGAAGAACCTCAGTGGCA
AATCCTAACCTTTTATATTTCTCTACAGGGGCGCGGCGTGGGGACAATTCAACGCGTCTGTGAGGGGAGC
GTTTCCCTGCTCGCAGGTCTGCAGCGAGGAGCCGTAATTTTTGCTTCGCGCCGTGCGGCCATCAAAATGT
ATGGATGCAAATGATTATACATGGGGATGTATGGGCTAAATGTACGGGCGACAGTCACATCATGCCCCTG
AGCTGCGCACGTCAAGACTGTCAAGGAGGGTATTCTGGGCCTCCATGTCGCTGGCCGGGTGACCCGGCGG
GGACGAGGCAAGCTAAACAGATCTCGCCATAAAAGACAGAATAAGTCATCAGCGGTTGTTTCATTTCCTA
TATTTTTTTTTTATTTTTTTATTTTTTAATAAGGGAAAATTTAACGTCTAAGGATACAGAAGATTGTTAG
CACATTAAAGTAATAAAGGCTTAAGTAGTAAGTGCCTTAGCATGTTATTGTATTTCAAAGGACATAATCT
AAAATAATAACAATATCATTTCTCACAAGTTATTCAATTTTCTTTTTTTTTTCTAATAATATCAAGAATG
TATTATTTGTTTGACATAAGTCAACTAATTTATTTAATATGCTGGATTAATCTTGCAGACATGTAAATTA
ACAAGTTTTAGTCAAATAACGTTGAAGTTTCAATGAACTCAAATAATTTCTCTTTTTTTTTATATAACCA
TAATCTGATTTATATTTTCCGCAGGGATCAACTGAAGTTATGACATTTGGATTGGATCACTTATAACCTT
GGTCGCCAAATAATACAAAAATCAGCGTTATAAAACAAAGAAGGTTTTTGTTAAGAAATTAATCCTCTTT
CTTGATAAGAAAGTTGAACCGAAATTGCAGATACTGATATATGAAAATAATACCCACAATTTTGGGAATA
GCGCAAGCCTCAATTTAAACAATAGGTGAGGACACATGATAATGACCTCAATGATTGTTAGAAGAAAAGA
GCCTCATTACAAAATCGAAAAATGAATGGTTGGGTACAAGTTTCCAAAACATGGTAAAGTGGACTTTGCG
TATGAGACGTAAATAGAAAAAAACACTTGTTATATGTTTTCTAGAATTATTGTTGTCTCTTTATGGTTGG
ATGATGCAAAATAGTAATTTCGGTTAGTTGCTGTAAAACACCACGAGACAAATAGATATGGATATTTATT
AAATCAGGAAAAACGTAACTCTCGGCTACTGGATGGTTCAGTCACCCAACGATTACTGGGGAGAGAAAAC
AGGGCAAAAGCAAAGCTTAAAGGAATCCGATTGTCATTCGGCAATGTGCAGCGAAACTAAAAACCGGATA
ATGGACCTGTTAATCGAAACATTGAAGATGGAAGAGGAATCCTGGCATATCATCAATTGAATAAGTTGAA
TTAATTATTTCAATCTCATTCTCACTTTCTGACTTATAGTCGCTTTGTTAAATCATGTCTTTAATTAACA
GTAAAGGAGAAGAACTTTTCACTGGAGTTGTCCCAATTCTTGTTGAATTAGATGGTGATGTTAATGGGCA
CAAATTTTCTGTCAGTGGAGAGGGTGAAGGTGATGCAACATACGGAAAACTTACCCTTAAATTTATTTGC
ACTACTGGAAAACTACCTGTTCCATGGCCAACACTTGTCACTACTTTGACTTGGGGTGTTCAATGCTTTT
CAAGATACCCAGATCATATGAAACGGCATGACTTTTTCAAGAGTGCCATGCCCGAAGGTTATGTACAGGA
AAGAACTATATTTTTCAAAGATGACGGGAACTACAAGACACGTGCTGAAGTCAAGTTTGAAGGTGATACC
CTTGTTAATAGAATCGAGTTAAAAGGTATTGATTTTAAAGAAGATGGAAACATTCTTGGACACAAATTGG
AATACAACTATATTTCACACAATGTATACATCACTGCAGACAAACAAAAGAATGGAATCAAAGCTCATTT
CAAAATTAGACACAACATTGAAGATGGAAGCGTTCAACTAGCAGACCATTATCAACAAAATACTCCAATT
GGCGATGGCCCTGTCCTTTTACCAGACAACCATTACCTGTCCACACAATCTAAGCTTTCGAAAGATCCCA
ACGAAAAGAGAGACCACATGGTCCTTCTTGAGTTTGTAACAGCTGCTGGGATTACACATGGCATGGATGA
ACTATACAAATAGGGCGCGCCACTTCTAAATAAGCGAATTTCTTATGATTTATGATTTTTATTATTAAAT
AAGTTATAAAAAAAATAAGTGTATACAAATTTTAAAGTGACTCTTAGGTTTTAAAACGAAAATTCTTATT
CTTGAGTAACTCTTTCCTGTAGGTCAGGTTGCTTTCTCAGGTATAGTATGAGGTCGCTCTTATTGACCAC
ACCTCTACCGGCAGATCCGCTAGGGATAACAGGGTAATATAGATCCGTCGACCTGCAGCGTACGAAGCTT
CAGCTGGCGGCCGCGTTCTATAGTGTCACCTAAATCGTATGTGTATGATACATAAGGTTATGTATTAATT
GTAGCCGCGTTCTAACGACAATATGTCCATATGGTGCACTCTCAGTACAATCTGCTCTGATGCCGCATAG
TTAAGCCAGCCCCGACACCCGCCAACACCCGCTGACGCGCCCTGACGGGCTTGTCTGCTCCCGGCATCCG
CTTACAGACAAGCTGTGACCGTCTCCGGGAGCTGCATGTGTCAGAGGTTTTCACCGTCATCACCGAAACG
CGCGAGACGAAAGGGCCTCGTGATACGCCTATTTTTATAGGTTAATGTCATGATAATAATGGTTTCTTAG
ACGTCAGGTGGCACTTTTCGGGGAAATGTGCGCGGAACCCCTATTTGTTTATTTTTCTAAATACATTCAA
ATATGTATCCGCTCATGAGACAATAACCCTGATAAATGCTTCAATAATATTGAAAAAGGAAGAGTATGAG
TATTCAACATTTCCGTGTCGCCCTTATTCCCTTTTTTGCGGCATTTTGCCTTCCTGTTTTTGCTCACCCA
GAAACGCTGGTGAAAGTAAAAGATGCTGAAGATCAGTTGGGTGCACGAGTGGGTTACATCGAACTGGATC
TCAACAGCGGTAAGATCCTTGAGAGTTTTCGCCCCGAAGAACGTTTTCCAATGATGAGCACTTTTAAAGT
TCTGCTATGTGGCGCGGTATTATCCCGTATTGACGCCGGGCAAGAGCAACTCGGTCGCCGCATACACTAT
TCTCAGAATGACTTGGTTGAGTACTCACCAGTCACAGAAAAGCATCTTACGGATGGCATGACAGTAAGAG
AATTATGCAGTGCTGCCATAACCATGAGTGATAACACTGCGGCCAACTTACTTCTGACAACGATCGGAGG
ACCGAAGGAGCTAACCGCTTTTTTGCACAACATGGGGGATCATGTAACTCGCCTTGATCGTTGGGAACCG
GAGCTGAATGAAGCCATACCAAACGACGAGCGTGACACCACGATGCCTGTAGCAATGGCAACAACGTTGC
GCAAACTATTAACTGGCGAACTACTTACTCTAGCTTCCCGGCAACAATTAATAGACTGGATGGAGGCGGA
TAAAGTTGCAGGACCACTTCTGCGCTCGGCCCTTCCGGCTGGCTGGTTTATTGCTGATAAATCTGGAGCC
GGTGAGCGTGGGTCTCGCGGTATCATTGCAGCACTGGGGCCAGATGGTAAGCCCTCCCGTATCGTAGTTA
TCTACACGACGGGGAGTCAGGCAACTATGGATGAACGAAATAGACAGATCGCTGAGATAGGTGCCTCACT
GATTAAGCATTGGTAACTGTCAGACCAAGTTTACTCATATATACTTTAGATTGATTTAAAACTTCATTTT
TAATTTAAAAGGATCTAGGTGAAGATCCTTTTTGATAATCTCATGACCAAAATCCCTTAACGTGAGTTTT
CGTTCCACTGAGC
Features (pLannotate 1.2.2; 12 found; start..end, strand, type, name):
     34..622     +  rep_origin     ori: high-copy-number ColE1/pMB1/pBR322/pUC origin of replication
    805..858     +  CDS            lacI (fragment): lac repressor; lacI; The lac repressor binds to the lac operator to inhibit transcription in E. coli. This inhibition can be relieved by adding lactose or isopropyl-β-D-thiogalactopyranoside (IPTG).
    880..898     +  promoter       T7 promoter: promoter for bacteriophage T7 RNA polymerase
   1003..2359    -  gene           kanMX: yeast selectable marker conferring kanamycin resistance (Wach et al., 1994)
   2404..3555    +  promoter       nmt1 P41 promoter: mutant nmt1 promoter from Schizosaccharomyces pombe, conferring medium strength thiamine-repressible expression
   3570..4283    +  CDS            GFP: Aequoria victoria green fluorescent protein
   4304..4491    +  terminator     ADH1 terminator: S. cerevisiae ADH1; transcription terminator for the S. cerevisiae alcohol dehydrogenase 1 (ADH1) gene
   4567..4585    -  promoter       SP6 promoter: promoter for bacteriophage SP6 RNA polymerase
   4648..4699    -  misc_feature   bom (fragment): basis of mobility region from pBR322
   4801..4836    -  CDS            rop (fragment): Rop protein, which maintains plasmids at low copy number; rop
   4931..5035    +  promoter       AmpR promoter: bla
   5036..5896    +  CDS            AmpR: β-lactamase; bla; confers resistance to ampicillin, carbenicillin, and related antibiotics
