[The description below was written by a language model from this plasmid's Addgene catalogue record and pLannotate feature annotations shown in this document.]
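Description:
pFA6a-kanMX6-P81nmt1-mCFP is a PCR-template plasmid of the pFA6a series used for gene targeting in the fission yeast Schizosaccharomyces pombe. It is maintained in E. coli as a high-copy plasmid through a ColE1/pUC-type origin and an ampicillin resistance gene (β-lactamase with its own promoter). The annotated backbone also carries T7 and SP6 promoters flanking the module, plus short remnants of lacI, bom and rop. No yeast replication origin is annotated, which fits a cassette intended for chromosomal integration rather than episomal maintenance.

The functional module has three parts. The kanMX6 marker, which allows G418 selection in yeast, lies in the opposite orientation to the rest of the cassette. It is followed by the thiamine-repressible nmt1 promoter and then a monomeric CFP coding sequence carrying the A206K mutation, which reduces dimerisation of the fluorescent protein. An S. cerevisiae ADH1 terminator is annotated downstream. The catalogue entry identifies the promoter as the 81nmt1 variant, the weakest of the nmt1 series, whereas the automated annotation labels it as the medium-strength P41 version. These variants differ by only small changes, so the label probably reflects close sequence similarity. Likewise, the fluorescent protein is annotated generically as GFP.

Modules of this design are typically amplified with primers bearing homology to a target locus and integrated just upstream of a gene's start codon. This replaces the native promoter with the low-level, thiamine-regulated one and fuses mCFP to the N terminus of the encoded protein. The associated work concerned assembly and constriction of the contractile ring during fission yeast cytokinesis.
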