Addgene plasmid #105142: pFA6a-kanMX6-P81nmt1-mCFP
Purpose: Yeast gene targeting
Depositing lab: Thomas Pollard & Jian-Qiu Wu. Depositing organization: Yale University. Publication: Spatial and temporal pathway for assembly and constriction of the contractile ring in fission yeast cytokinesis. Wu JQ, Kuhn JR, Kovar DR, Pollard TD. Dev Cell. 2003 Nov;5(5):723-34. S1534-5807(03)00324-1 PubMed 14602073.
Backbone
  Vector backbone: pFA6a
  Backbone size w/o insert (bp): 4170
  Vector type: Bacterial Expression, Yeast Expression
  Selectable markers: KanMX6 (select with G418)
Growth in bacteria
  Bacterial resistance: Ampicillin, 100 μg/mL
  Growth temperature: 37°C
  Growth strain: DH5alpha
  Copy number: High Copy
Gene/Insert
  Gene/Insert name: kanMX6-P81nmt1-mCFP (alt names: monomeric CFP; 81nmt1)
  Species: S. pombe (fission yeast)
  Insert size (bp): 1900
  Mutation: A206K
  Promoter: 81nmt1
  Tag / fusion protein: 81nmt1-mCFP (N terminal on insert)
  Cloning method: Restriction Enzyme; 5′ cloning site PacI (not destroyed); 3′ cloning site AscI (not destroyed)
Terms and licenses: Academic/Nonprofit Terms; Industry Terms: Not Available to Industry
Depositor comments: The sizes of backbone and inserts are approximate, and do not include the selectable marker.
How to cite: pFA6a-kanMX6-P81nmt1-mCFP was a gift from Thomas Pollard & Jian-Qiu Wu (Addgene plasmid # 105142 ; http://n2t.net/addgene:105142 ; RRID:Addgene_105142)
